# Supplementary material for: The ARF regulatory GTPase in Giardia intestinalis is associated with vesicle formation and membrane fusion machinery at non-canonical endosomal compartments
Source: bioRxiv preprint, doi:10.1101/2025.10.20.683495, version 1 (2025-10-21)
Supplement: supplementary files 1-7 [file 683495_file15.zip › Supp File 3.P91-pE-ARF3-HA.txt]

LOCUS       P091_pE_ARF3_HA         7766 bp    DNA        linear       18-OCT-2025
DEFINITION  .
ACCESSION   
VERSION     
SOURCE      .
  ORGANISM  .
COMMENT     
COMMENT     ApEinfo:methylated:1
FEATURES             Location/Qualifiers
     primer_bind     7696..7714
                     /locus_tag="CF005 (PacV-s)"
                     /label="CF005 (PacV-s)"
                     /ApEinfo_label="CF005 (PacV-s)"
                     /ApEinfo_fwdcolor="#14c0bd"
                     /ApEinfo_revcolor="#4ec02b"
                     /ApEinfo_graphicformat="arrow_data {{0 1 2 0 0 -1} {} 0}
                     width 5 offset 0"
     primer_bind     complement(1013..1032)
                     /locus_tag="CF006 (PacV-as)"
                     /label="CF006 (PacV-as)"
                     /ApEinfo_label="CF006 (PacV-as)"
                     /ApEinfo_fwdcolor="#14c0bd"
                     /ApEinfo_revcolor="#4ec02b"
                     /ApEinfo_graphicformat="arrow_data {{0 1 2 0 0 -1} {} 1}
                     width 5 offset 0"
     3'UTR           768..934
                     /locus_tag="CWP1 3'UTR"
                     /label="CWP1 3'UTR"
                     /ApEinfo_label="CWP1 3'UTR"
                     /ApEinfo_fwdcolor="#f76ca1"
                     /ApEinfo_revcolor="#008040"
                     /ApEinfo_graphicformat="arrow_data {{0 1 2 0 0 -1} {} 0}
                     width 5 offset 0"
     CDS             7023..7631
                     /locus_tag="puro R"
                     /label="puro R"
                     /ApEinfo_label="puro R"
                     /ApEinfo_fwdcolor="#e9d024"
                     /ApEinfo_revcolor="#e9d024"
                     /ApEinfo_graphicformat="arrow_data {{0 1 2 0 0 -1} {} 0}
                     width 5 offset 0"
     misc_recomb     934..2275
                     /locus_tag="recombination site 2"
                     /label="recombination site 2"
                     /ApEinfo_label="recombination site 2"
                     /ApEinfo_fwdcolor="#8080ff"
                     /ApEinfo_revcolor="#da6a3b"
                     /ApEinfo_graphicformat="arrow_data {{0 1 2 0 0 -1} {} 0}
                     width 5 offset 0"
     misc_recomb     5185..6969
                     /locus_tag="recombination site 1"
                     /label="recombination site 1"
                     /ApEinfo_label="recombination site 1"
                     /ApEinfo_fwdcolor="#8080ff"
                     /ApEinfo_revcolor="#da6a3b"
                     /ApEinfo_graphicformat="arrow_data {{0 1 2 0 0 -1} {} 0}
                     width 5 offset 0"
     CDS             169..729
                     /locus_tag="ARF3-13930"
                     /label="ARF3-13930"
                     /ApEinfo_label="ARF3-13930"
                     /ApEinfo_fwdcolor="#e9d024"
                     /ApEinfo_revcolor="#e9d024"
                     /ApEinfo_graphicformat="arrow_data {{0 1 2 0 0 -1} {} 0}
                     width 5 offset 0"
     promoter        7..168
                     /locus_tag="putative promoter"
                     /label="putative promoter"
                     /ApEinfo_label="putative promoter"
                     /ApEinfo_fwdcolor="#346ee0"
                     /ApEinfo_revcolor="#346ee0"
                     /ApEinfo_graphicformat="arrow_data {{0 1 2 0 0 -1} {} 0}
                     width 5 offset 0"
     misc_feature    730..756
                     /locus_tag="HA tag"
                     /label="HA tag"
                     /ApEinfo_label="HA tag"
                     /ApEinfo_fwdcolor="cyan"
                     /ApEinfo_revcolor="green"
                     /ApEinfo_graphicformat="arrow_data {{0 1 2 0 0 -1} {} 0}
                     width 5 offset 0"
ORIGIN
        1 TCTAGAGCAT TGGGAAAATC CTCGCTGCCG GATTCGAACC AGCGACCGTT CGGTGACTGC
       61 GGACTCTACA GCCGAACGCT CTACCAACTG AGCTAAGCGA GGCCTGAGCG CCTTGACAGC
      121 GCCAAATAAA CACAAGAGGG CTTGATCTGC AGGCTTGGTG ACCCAAAAAT GGGCATCGCC
      181 CTCGGCCGGC TCATCCAGTC CCTCTTCGGC TCCCGCCAAG CACGCGTCGT CATGGTCGGG
      241 CTCGACGCCG CTGGGAAGAC GACGATCCTC CATCAGATGG CCTACGGGAT GACCGTGGAG
      301 ACGATCCCGA CGATGGGCTT CACCCTGCAG ACAGTAAAAA AGGGCAAGCT GGAGCTCGAC
      361 GTGTGGGACA TCGGTGGCCA GTCCGAGTTC CGCAATATCT GGGTTCACTA CTATGTCGAT
      421 AAGCACGCTG CTATCTTCGT CGTCGATGCA GCAGACCACA GTAAAGCACG CATGGAGGAG
      481 GCTCGGACGG CTCTTGAGGG CGTACTAACA GCCCCAGAGC TCTCAGGTGT TCCCATCCTC
      541 ATCCTCGCCA ACAAGCAGGA CATAGACGGT GCCATGTCCG GGGACGCCGT GGCAAGCATG
      601 TTAGACCTAC AGAACGTCAA GGATCACGAA GTGAAGGTCG TGGAAACGGT CGGAACTACG
      661 GGAAAGGGCC TTGACGACGC CCTTAAGTGG TTGAGCACGG CTATTGAGCG GCGCTGGAAG
      721 GAGACTAGCT ACCCATACGA TGTCCCAGAC TACGCGTAAT TAATTAAACG GTAGCCACGA
      781 GTGAGTAAAC AAACGGCTCT TTGAACAGTT CATGCATTTA CAGAATATGG GCAGCACACA
      841 AGCAGCAGCG TAAGTGGACT GGTGGCTACT CAAGAAAAGT CTAGCCCAAG TGACCAGAAC
      901 TTGCTGATCG TTGGCCAAGA GCTCAGCTCA AGAGAATTCT CGGATCAAGA CTTCAAATTA
      961 GAAATTCTAG CCAGAAAATA AATCATGCCT GCTCGTCGCC CCTTCATCGG CGGTAACTTC
     1021 AAGTGTAACG GCTCTCTTGA CTTTATCAAG AGCCACGTGG CGGCAATTGC TGCCCATAAG
     1081 ATCCCTGATT CCGTGGACGT CGTCATTGCC CCTTCCGCCG TACACCTGTC AACAGCCATT
     1141 GCGGCAAACA CGTCAAAACA GTTGAGGATA GCAGCGCAGA ATGTGTACCT AGAGGGGAAC
     1201 GGGGCGTGGA CTGGCGAGAC AAGTGTTGAG ATGCTTCAGG ACATGGGTTT GAAGCATGTG
     1261 ATAGTAGGGC ACTCTGAAAG ACGCAGAATC ATGGGGGAGA CCGACGAGCA AAGCGCCAAG
     1321 AAGGCTAAGC GTGCCCTGGA AAAGGGGATG ACGGTCATCT TCTGCGTCGG AGAGACCTTG
     1381 GACGAGCGCA AGGCCAACCG CACCATGGAG GTGAACATCG CCCAGCTTGA GGCGCTTGGC
     1441 AAGGAGCTCG GAGAGTCCAA GATGCTCTGG AAGGAGGTTG TCATTGCTTA CGAGCCCGTG
     1501 TGGTCCATTG GCACGGGCGT GGTGGCCACG CCCGAGCAGG CAGAGGAGGT CCATGTGGGG
     1561 CTCCGAAAGT GGTTTGCGGA GAAGGTTTGT GCCGAGGGCG CACAGCATAT CCGTATCATT
     1621 TACGGGGGAT CGGCCAATGG AAGCAACTGC GAGAAGCTTG GCCAGTGTCC GAATATTGAC
     1681 GGCTTCCTTG TCGGTGGCGC TTCCCTCAAG CCGGAGTTTA TGACGATGAT CGACATTCTT
     1741 ACGAAGACCC GTACATAGGC ATGTGGCTAA GCGTGTTGTA AGCTCTTGAC CTCTGGGCTG
     1801 TATCACATCC AAGAGTAAAT TGACAAATAA AGGCGCTAGC AAATAAATGG TGCTGGCCGT
     1861 TCTGGCTCTT GCCCTGCTTT TCGCAAGCAC CGCAGAGGCC CAGAATCTGG CCCTTGACGT
     1921 TATCTCAGTC TCCGATACAC ATGGGTGGAT TTATGGCCAC AGACACCAGA AGGAGCTAGG
     1981 AGACTACGGA ACCCTTGTGT CTTACATCGA ACGCACCAGG GACGAGGCAG CCAAGGATCC
     2041 TGCGCGTGCC GTGCTGGCCA TAGATGGCGG CGACCTCATT GAAGGTACGG GCCTCAGCGA
     2101 CGCAACGCCC ATTAAAGGCA TGTACATATA CCAAGCCGCC AGTGAGGTAG GCTTCGACCT
     2161 CATAACAGTC GGCAATCACG ATCTGGGGTC AGAATCCAGT ACCGCATACA TCCATGAGAA
     2221 GATTGATGAC ATGTTCGGGG ACGCCTATGT CTCAACTAAT ACCTTCATGA ACGCATTTAA
     2281 ATACTAGAGC GGCCGCCACC GCGGTGGAGC TCCAATTCGC CCTATAGTGA GTCGTATTAC
     2341 GCGCGCTCAC TGGCCGTCGT TTTACAACGT CGTGACTGGG AAAACCCTGG CGTTACCCAA
     2401 CTTAATCGCC TTGCAGCACA TCCCCCTTTC GCCAGCTGGC GTAATAGCGA AGAGGCCCGC
     2461 ACCGATCGCC CTTCCCAACA GTTGCGCAGC CTGAATGGCG AATGGGNNNN NNNNNNNNNN
     2521 NNNNNNNNNN NNNNNNNNNN NNNNNNNNNN NNNNNNNNNN NNNNNNNNNN NNNNNNNNNN
     2581 NNNNNNNNNN NNNNNNNNNN NNNNNNNNNN NNNNNNNNNN NNNNNNNNNN CNNNNNNNNN
     2641 NNNNNNNNNN NNNNNNNNNN NNNNNNNNNN NNNNNNNNNN NNNNNNNNNN NNNNNNNNNN
     2701 NNNNNNNNNN NNNNNNNNNN NNANNNNNNN NNNNNNNNNN NNNNNNNNNN NNNNNNNNNN
     2761 NNNNNNNNNN NNCCTTTGAC GTTGGAGTCC ACGTTCTTTN NNNNNNNNNN NNNNNNNNNN
     2821 NNNNNNNNNN NNNNNNACCC TATCTCGGTC TATTCTTTTG ATTTATAAGG GATTTTGCCG
     2881 ATTTCGGCCT ATTGGTTAAA AAATGAGCTG ATTTAACAAA AATTTAACGC GAATTTTAAC
     2941 AAAATATTAA CGCTTACAAT TTAGGTGGCA CTTTTCGGGG AAATGTGCGC GGAACCCCTA
     3001 TTTGTTTATT TTTCTAAATA CATTCAAATA TGTATCCGCT CATGAGACAA TAACCCTGAT
     3061 AAATGCTTCA ATAATATTGA AAAAGGAAGA GTATGAGTAT TCAACATTTC CGTGTCGCCC
     3121 TTATTCCCTT TTTTGCGGCA TTTTGCCTTC CTGTTTTTGC TCACCCAGAA ACGCTGGTGA
     3181 AAGTAAAAGA TGCTGAAGAT CAGTTGGGTG CACGAGTGGG TTACATCGAA CTGGATCTCA
     3241 ACAGCGGTAA GATCCTTGAG AGTTTTCGCC CCGAAGAACG TTTTCCAATG ATGAGCACTT
     3301 TTAAAGTTCT GCTATGTGGC GCGGTATTAT CCCGTATTGA CGCCGGGCAA GAGCAACTCG
     3361 GTCGCCGCAT ACACTATTCT CAGAATGACT TGGTTGAGTA CTCACCAGTC ACAGAAAAGC
     3421 ATCTTACGGA TGGCATGACA GTAAGAGAAT TATGCAGTGC TGCCATAACC ATGAGTGATA
     3481 ACACTGCGGC CAACTTACTT CTGACAACGA TCGGAGGACC GAAGGAGCTA ACCGCTTTTT
     3541 TGCACAACAT GGGGGATCAT GTAACTCGCC TTGATCGTTG GGAACCGGAG CTGAATGAAG
     3601 CCATACCAAA CGACGAGCGT GACACCACGA TGCCTGTAGC AATGGCAACA ACGTTGCGCA
     3661 AACTATTAAC TGGCGAACTA CTTACTCTAG CTTCCCGGCA ACAATTAATA GACTGGATGG
     3721 AGGCGGATAA AGTTGCAGGA CCACTTCTGC GCTCGGCCCT TCCGGCTGGC TGGTTTATTG
     3781 CTGATAAATC TGGAGCCGGT GAGCGTGGGT CTCGCGGTAT CATTGCAGCA CTGGGGCCAG
     3841 ATGGTAAGCC CTCCCGTATC GTAGTTATCT ACACGACGGG GAGTCAGGCA ACTATGGATG
     3901 AACGAAATAG ACAGATCGCT GAGATAGGTG CCTCACTGAT TAAGCATTGG TAACTGTCAG
     3961 ACCAAGTTTA CTCATATATA CTTTAGATTG ATTTAAAACT TCATTTTTAA TTTAAAAGGA
     4021 TCTAGGTGAA GATCCTTTTT GATAATCTCA TGACCAAAAT CCCTTAACGT GAGTTTTCGT
     4081 TCCACTGAGC GTCAGACCCC GTAGAAAAGA TCAAAGGATC TTCTTGAGAT CCTTTTTTTC
     4141 TGCGCGTAAT CTGCTGCTTG CAAACAAAAA AACCACCGCT ACCAGCGGTG GTTTGTTTGC
     4201 CGGATCAAGA GCTACCAACT CTTTTTCCGA AGGTAACTGG CTTCAGCAGA GCGCAGATAC
     4261 CAAATACTGT TCTTCTAGTG TAGCCGTAGT TAGGCCACCA CTTCAAGAAC TCTGTAGCAC
     4321 CGCCTACATA CCTCGCTCTG CTAATCCTGT TACCAGTGGC TGCTGCCAGT GGCGATAAGT
     4381 CGTGTCTTAC CGGGTTGGAC TCAAGACGAT AGTTACCGGA TAAGGCGCAG CGGTCGGGCT
     4441 GAACGGGGGG TTCGTGCACA CAGCCCAGCT TGGAGCGAAC GACCTACACC GAACTGAGAT
     4501 ACCTACAGCG TGAGCTATGA GAAAGCGCCA CGCTTCCCGA AGGGAGAAAG GCGGACAGGT
     4561 ATCCGGTAAG CGGCAGGGTC GGAACAGGAG AGCGCACGAG GGAGCTTCCA GGGGGAAACG
     4621 CCTGGTATCT TTATAGTCCT GTCGGGTTTC GCCACCTCTG ACTTGAGCGT CGATTTTTGT
     4681 GATGCTCGTC AGGGGGGCGG AGCCTATGGA AAAACGCCAG CAACGCGGCC TTTTTGCTGG
     4741 CCTTTTGCTC ACATGTTCTT TCCTGCGTTA TCCCCTGATT CTGTGGATAA CCGTATTACC
     4801 GCCTTTGAGT GAGCTGATAC CGCTCGCCGC AGCCGAACGA CCGAGCGCAG CGAGTCAGTG
     4861 AGCGAGGAAG CGGAAGAGCG CCCAATACGC AAACCGCCTC TCCCCGCGCG TTGGCCGATT
     4921 CATTAATGCA GCTGGCACGA CAGGTTTCCC GACTGGAAAG CGGGCAGTGA GCGCAACGCA
     4981 ATTAATGTGA GTTAGCTCAC TCATTAGGCA CCCCAGGCTT TACACTTTAT GCTCCCGGCT
     5041 CGTATGTTGT GTGGAATTGT GAGCGGATAA CAATTTCACA CAGGAAACAG CTATGACCAT
     5101 GATTACGCCA AGCGCGCAAT TAACCCTCAC TAAAGGGAAC AAAAGCTGGG TACCGGGCCC
     5161 CCCCTCGAGG TCGACGGTAT CGATATTTAA ATCTTCACGG CGTAGTACTT CCTGTGTCAA
     5221 TGTGCTGTGC AAGAGTGACC CTGTCGAAGG ATCCCGAACC AATATTCTTT ATATGCCTGA
     5281 GATCCTTGTA AGATAGCTCT GGATACGCTT CTACTTGAAT ATCTTCCATG AGCAGAGTAG
     5341 AAAGCTTTTT AAATTATTTC TAGTAAAGCT CTGTGCGGGG ATTGATATGC ATGTCTCTCT
     5401 GGACATTGAT GTGTCGCCGT CAAGTCGCCT ACCTGCTGGT AAGTGGCTTG TAATTCGGGC
     5461 TGGTGTTCAG GAAGCGGATC TGGAGACATT GCCCTCTCCA ACTCAGAGGC CTCTTTTAGC
     5521 AAAAGAGGTG CAGAAGGGGC CCCAGAAAAC GCGTTGGTTC TTCACTAAGC TACTTGCCAA
     5581 AGAGAAGGGT GAGCATCTGG ATCATCACAG CTACACGCTG AGGGTCCCTA GAGCGGCTGC
     5641 AGAGGTCGAT GACCTTTCGT CCATACTGCT CGTCGATTTA CTTGTTCAAG GAGTACTGCC
     5701 AAATGAGTGC GCAGAACACA AACATTCGTG GTTGGACACG CGTGCTGACA GCAACGACAC
     5761 TGTGCTGTTA GGTAGGTACA GGGTTAGCCT TGCAGATCTC TTGGGCTCGC GGGGACAATC
     5821 ACAGTCCGTT TCAATTACCT CCCTTATTGA GGACAGCAAG CTTGCCAACT TGGCAGTTCA
     5881 GTACCAGCAG TTTGCAGGAA CAAGGATGGA TAAGCAGGTT ATCGTGACAA TGGACAGGCC
     5941 AGGCGCAAGA GGGTACCTGT CCCTGTGTGT GTGCACAAAG GAAGCGGGAC ACGCCCTCTA
     6001 TGATGTGGTC TATCAAGATG TTGCTAGCGG CATGAAGACA GGCCCAACGT TTGAACTAAC
     6061 AATTCCATAT GATATTCTCC TGTGCTACTT CTCGTCGTAT GGACTGGCAA TTGCAGATAA
     6121 GGGAGAGACA GGTATTCCTT CTAGCAGTGT CATTAGTAAT GCAGAGCTGA AGAAGATGGG
     6181 ACAAGACCTT TTGCTTGGCC CTCGAGATAG TCAGGCATCA GTTCGTCTCT CTTCTAACAC
     6241 CTCTCTCAGC ACCTCGTCCA AGCTAAAGCA ATCTACAATC CGTCTAAAGT ATATTGATAA
     6301 GCAATGTAAA ATTGACCAGA TACTATATGT CATGATAGAC GATTCAGTTT CACTACGCTT
     6361 TGAATGCATC AAATTAGGAG TACAGACAAG TGCTCGTATG CTTTTGCAAG CCATTTTTGA
     6421 AAAGACCTCC CAACTGATTG GTGACATGGA ACCAGGTCCA GATGAGCGGA AGAAACCCTC
     6481 ATGGCGCATT CCATGGATGG AGGTTCCTGT CCCGGGGGTT AAGCGATTTC TTGAGGAGGC
     6541 TATCGAGGTC CTTCATTCTC ACATAGTAGA TGATAACACA TTAGTGCGAG TCTCGGGCCT
     6601 TTCGGAGCGT CCCTTTGGGC GGTTATCCTA TGACACTGTT ATATCTAAAA GAATATAAGC
     6661 GCTAGTGCTA TCTAATGACG TGCTACACTC CATAGATCTT CATACTTGTA TCAGCGAATG
     6721 TAGTTCTGTG GTGTTTCTTC TATTCTGCTT CATGCACCGT GATTTGGACC CCGACAAGCT
     6781 TCTGGCACAA TACAGTAATG TTATTATATT TGATATTCTT CGACCTGACT ATGACCAACT
     6841 CCAGCACGTA CTTCTTTCCA TCTGCAGTTG CATTCGCTAC AATGCTGAAA GCGAAAAACG
     6901 CAATCACTGT ATCTGTGGAT ATCACATTGG CTAAAGGGTT ATGCCCTGGA CACCATTGGC
     6961 TGCCTCGAAG CGCTGACCAC AAATAACGCC TTTAATTACA GGCGCCCCAG ATTTTAAAAT
     7021 CCATGGGCAC CGAGTACAAG CCCACGGTGC GCCTCGCCAC CCGCGACGAC GTCCCCCGGG
     7081 CCGTACGCAC CCTCGCCGCC GCGTTCGCCG ACTACCCCGC CACGCGCCAC ACCGTCGACC
     7141 CGGACCGCCA CATCGAGCGG GTCACCGAGC TGCAAGAACT CTTCCTCACG CGCGTCGGGC
     7201 TCGACATCGG CAAGGTGTGG GTCGCGGACG ACGGCGCCGC GGTGGCGGTC TGGACCACGC
     7261 CGGAGAGCGT CGAAGCGGGG GCGGTGTTCG CCGAGATCGG CCCGCGCATG GCCGAGTTGA
     7321 GCGGTTCCCG GCTGGCCGCG CAGCAACAGA TGGAAGGCCT CCTGGCGCCG CACCGGCCCA
     7381 AGGAGCCCGC GTGGTTCCTG GCCACCGTCG GCGTCTCGCC CGACCACCAG GGCAAGGGTC
     7441 TGGGCAGCGC CGTCGTGCTC CCCGGAGTGG AGGCGGCCGA GCGCGCCGGG GTGCCTGCCT
     7501 TCCTGGAGAC CTCCGCGCCC CGCAACCTCC CCTTCTACGA GCGGCTCGGC TTCACCGTCA
     7561 CCGCCGACGT CGAGGTGCCC GAAGGACCGC GCACCTGGTG CATGACCCGC AAGCCCGGTG
     7621 CCCTCGAGTG AGGGCTGAAG TGAATATTTA CCTTTTCCGG GTTCGACGGG CGTGCTTGAC
     7681 GATGCGGAAG TCGCTGTCCG TTCCAACGGC TATCTGCCCC AGGACCCCCA TCCCGGCGCC
     7741 GATCAGCTGG TACCGAGCTC GAATTC   
//
